>Addgene plasmid #197663 | pBBR1_DVK_AE(J23103-B0032m-E0040m-B0015) | addgene full sequence | sequence record 388744 | Addgene NGS Result
GGAGCTGATAGCTAGCTCAGTCCTAGGGATTATGCTAGCTACTAGAGTCACACAGGAAAGTACTAAATGA
TGCGTAAAGGAGAAGAACTTTTCACTGGAGTTGTCCCAATTCTTGTTGAATTAGATGGTGATGTTAATGG
GCACAAATTTTCTGTCAGTGGAGAGGGTGAAGGTGATGCAACATACGGAAAACTTACCCTTAAATTTATT
TGCACTACTGGAAAACTACCTGTTCCATGGCCAACACTTGTCACTACTTTCGGTTATGGTGTTCAATGCT
TTGCGAGATACCCAGATCATATGAAACAGCATGACTTTTTCAAGAGTGCCATGCCCGAAGGTTATGTACA
GGAAAGAACTATATTTTTCAAAGATGACGGGAACTACAAGACACGTGCTGAAGTCAAGTTTGAAGGTGAT
ACCCTTGTTAATAGAATCGAGTTAAAAGGTATTGATTTTAAAGAAGATGGAAACATTCTTGGACACAAAT
TGGAATACAACTATAACTCACACAATGTATACATCATGGCAGACAAACAAAAGAATGGAATCAAAGTTAA
CTTCAAAATTAGACACAACATTGAAGATGGAAGCGTTCAACTAGCAGACCATTATCAACAAAATACTCCA
ATTGGCGATGGCCCTGTCCTTTTACCAGACAACCATTACCTGTCCACACAATCTGCCCTTTCGAAAGATC
CCAACGAAAAGAGAGATCACATGGTCCTTCTTGAGTTTGTAACAGCTGCTGGGATTACACATGGCATGGA
TGAACTATACAAATAATAAAGGTCCAGGCATCAAATAAAACGAAAGGCTCAGTCGAAAGACTGGGCCTTT
CGTTTTATCTGTTGTTTGTCGGTGAACGCTCTCTACTAGAGTCACACTGGCTCACCTTCGGGTGGGCCTT
TCTGCGTTTATAGCTTATGTCTTCAGCAGTAGGACAAATCCGCCGCCCTAGACAGCTGGGCGCGCCCCCC
CTACGGGCTTGCTCTCCGGGCTTCGCCCTGCGCGGTCGCTGCGCTCCCTTGCCAGCCCGTGGATATGTGG
ACGATGGCCGCGAGCGGCCACCGGCTGGCTCGCTTCGCTCGGCCCGTGGACAACCCTGCTGGACAAGCTG
ATGGACAGGCTGCGCCTGCCCACGAGCTTGACCACAGGGATTGCCCACCGGCTACCCAGCCTTCGACCAC
ATACCCACCGGCTCCAACTGCGCGGCCTGCGGCCTTGCCCCATCAATTTTTTTAATTTTCTCTGGGGAAA
AGCCTCCGGCCTGCGGCCTGCGCGCTTCGCTTGCCGGTTGGACACCAAGTGGAAGGCGGGTCAAGGCTCG
CGCAGCGACCGCGCAGCGGCTTGGCCTTGACGCGCCTGGAACGACCCAAGCCTATGCGAGTGGGGGCAGT
CGAAGGGCGAAGCCCGCCCGCCTGCCCCCCGAGCCTCACGGCGGCGAGTGCGGGGGTTCCAAGGGGGCAG
CGCCACCTTGGGCAAGGCCGAAGGCCGCGCAGTCGATCAACAAGCCCCGGAGGGGCCACTTTTTGCCGGA
GGGGGAGCCGCGCCGAAGGCGTGGGGGAACCCCGCAGGGGTGCCCTTCTTTGGGCACCAAAGAACTAGAT
ATAGGGCGAAATGCGAAAGACTTAAAAATCAACAACTTAAAAAAGGGGGGTACGCAACAGCTCATTGCGG
CACCCCCCGCAATAGCTCATTGCGTAGGTTAAAGAAAATCTGTAATTGACTGCCACTTTTACGCAACGCA
TAATTGTTGTCGCGCTGCCGAAAAGTTGCAGCTGATTGCGCATGGTGCCGCAACCGTGCGGCACCCCTAC
CGCATGGAGATAAGCATGGCCACGCAGTCCAGAGAAATCGGCATTCAAGCCAAGAACAAGCCCGGTCACT
GGGTGCAAACGGAACGCAAAGCGCATGAGGCGTGGGCCGGGCTTATTGCGAGGAAACCCACGGCGGCAAT
GCTGCTGCATCACCTCGTGGCGCAGATGGGCCACCAGAACGCCGTGGTGGTCAGCCAGAAAACACTTTCC
AAGCTCATCGGACGTTCTTTGCGGACGGTCCAATACGCAGTCAAGGACTTGGTGGCCGAGCGCTGGATCT
CCGTCGTGAAGCTCAACGGCCCCGGCACCGTGTCGGCCTACGTGGTCAATGACCGCGTGGCGTGGGGCCA
GCCCCGCGACCAGTTGCGCCTGTCGGTGTTCAGTGCCGCCGTGGTGGTTGATCACGACGACCAGGACGAA
TCGCTGTTGGGGCATGGCGACCTGCGCCGCATCCCGACCCTGTATCCGGGCGAGCAGCAACTACCGACCG
GCCCCGGCGAGGAGCCGCCCAGCCAGCCCGGCATTCCGGGCATGGAACCAGACCTGCCAGCCTTGACCGA
AACGGAGGAATGGGAACGGCGCGGGCAGCAGCGCCTGCCGATGCCCGATGAGCCGTGTTTTCTGGACGAT
GGCGAGCCGTTGGAGCCGCCGACACGGGTAACGCTGCCGCGCCGGTAGGGCCGGCCTACGGCCAGCCTCG
CAGAGCAGGATTCCCGTTGAGCACCGCCAGGTGCGAATAAGGGACAGTGAAGAAGGAACACCCGCTCGCG
GGTGGGCCTACTTCACCTATCCTGCCCTTGTGTCTCAAAATCTCTGATGTACATTGCACAAGATAAAAAT
ATATCATCATGAACAATAAAACTGTCTGCTTACATAAACAGTAATACAAGGGGTGTTATGAGCCATATTC
AACGGGAAACGTCTTGCTCCAGGCCGCGATTAAATTCCAACATGGATGCTGATTTATATGGGTATAAATG
GGCTCGCGATAATGTCGGGCAATCAGGTGCGACAATCTATCGATTGTATGGGAAGCCCGATGCGCCAGAG
TTGTTTCTGAAACATGGCAAAGGTAGCGTTGCCAATGATGTTACAGATGAGATGGTCAGACTAAACTGGC
TGACGGAATTTATGCCTCTTCCGACCATCAAGCATTTTATCCGTACTCCTGATGATGCATGGTTACTCAC
CACTGCGATCCCCGGGAAAACAGCATTCCAGGTATTAGAAGAATATCCTGATTCAGGTGAAAATATTGTT
GATGCGCTGGCAGTGTTCCTGCGCCGGTTGCATTCGATTCCTGTTTGTAATTGTCCTTTTAACAGCGATC
GCGTATTTCGTCTCGCTCAGGCGCAATCACGAATGAATAACGGTTTGGTTGATGCGAGTGATTTTGATGA
CGAGCGTAATGGCTGGCCTGTTGAACAAGTCTGGAAAGAAATGCATAAGCTTTTGCCATTCTCACCGGAT
TCAGTCGTCACTCATGGTGATTTCTCACTTGATAACCTTATTTTTGACGAGGGGAAATTAATAGGTTGTA
TTGATGTTGGACGAGTCGGAATCGCAGACCGATACCAGGATCTTGCCATCCTATGGAACTGCCTCGGTGA
GTTTTCTCCTTCATTACAGAAACGGCTTTTTCAAAAATATGGTATTGATAATCCTGATATGAATAAATTG
CAGTTTCATTTGATGCTCGATGAGTTTTTCTAAGGTAACTGTCAGACCAAGTTTACTCATATATACTTTA
GATTGATTTTTCGTTCCACTGAGCGTCAGACCCCAGAACTCTGTCAGACCGAGTGGAAGACAT
Features (pLannotate 1.2.2; 8 found; start..end, strand, type, name):
     10..27      +  promoter       J23119(SpeI) promoter (fragment): bacterial promoter (Registry of Standard Biological Parts BBa J23119) modified to end with an SpeI site
     70..783     +  CDS            hfriFP: hfriFP is a fluorescent protein published in 2013, derived from Herbaspirillum frisingense.
    802..873     +  terminator     rrnB T1 terminator: transcription terminator T1 from the E. coli rrnB gene
    889..916     +  terminator     T7Te terminator: phage T7 early transcription terminator
   1064..1835    +  rep_origin     pBBR1 oriV: replication origin of the broad-host-range plasmid pBBR1 from Bordetella bronchiseptica; requires the pBBR1 Rep protein for replication
   1836..2498    +  CDS            pBBR1 Rep: replication protein for the broad-host-range plasmid pBBR1 from Bordetella bronchiseptica
   2509..2617    -  oriT           oriT: incP origin of transfer
   2718..3533    +  CDS            KanR: aminoglycoside phosphotransferase; aph(3')-Ia; confers resistance to kanamycin in bacteria or G418 (Geneticin®) in eukaryotes
