[The description below was written by a language model from this plasmid's Addgene catalogue record and pLannotate feature annotations shown in this document.]
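Description:
pBBR1_DVK_AE(J23103-B0032m-E0040m-B0015) is a small (about 3.6 kb) broad-host-range bacterial expression plasmid built on the pBBR1 replicon and adapted as a CIDAR MoClo destination vector. It replicates through the pBBR1 oriV together with its cognate Rep protein, a pair derived from a Bordetella bronchiseptica plasmid that functions in many Gram-negative bacteria, and the record lists it as low copy. Selection is by kanamycin, conferred by an aph(3')-Ia aminoglycoside phosphotransferase gene. An incP-type oriT lies between the Rep and KanR genes, which should allow the plasmid to be mobilised by conjugation from a donor that supplies the transfer functions.

The payload is a single constitutive GFP transcription unit assembled from standard registry parts, as spelled out in the name. These are the Anderson-series promoter J23103, the ribosome binding site B0032m, the GFP coding sequence E0040m (about 720 bp, synthetic) and the double terminator B0015. The automated annotation is broadly consistent with this layout but labels some parts differently. It reports a short promoter fragment as J23119, which probably reflects the sequence similarity among Anderson promoters. It also assigns the fluorescent protein open reading frame to hfriFP, whereas the catalogue entry identifies it as GFP. The rrnB T1 and T7Te terminators that follow the reading frame correspond to the two components of B0015. The "AE" in the name presumably refers to the MoClo fusion sites flanking the cassette, although these are not annotated.

The plasmid comes from a study that extended a modular cloning toolkit to diverse bacteria. It serves as a fluorescent reporter for measuring the strength of this promoter and RBS combination across host species.
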