Addgene plasmid #197663: pBBR1_DVK_AE(J23103-B0032m-E0040m-B0015)
Purpose: Expresses GFP under the control of J23103 and B0032m
Depositing lab: Eric Young. Depositing organization: Worcester Polytechnic Institute. Publication: Systematic Part Transfer by Extending a Modular Toolkit to Diverse Bacteria. Keating KW, Young EM. ACS Synth Biol. 2023 Jun 9. doi: 10.1021/acssynbio.3c00104. PubMed 37294017.
Backbone
  Vector backbone: pBBR1
  Modifications to backbone: CIDAR MoClo cloning site, kanamycin resistance
  Vector type: Bacterial Expression, Synthetic Biology
Growth in bacteria
  Bacterial resistance: Kanamycin, 50 μg/mL
  Growth temperature: 37°C
  Growth strain: DH5alpha
  Copy number: Low Copy
Gene/Insert
  Gene/Insert name: GFP
  Species: Synthetic
  Insert size (bp): 720
Terms and licenses: Academic/Nonprofit Terms; Industry Terms: Not Available to Industry
How to cite: pBBR1_DVK_AE(J23103-B0032m-E0040m-B0015) was a gift from Eric Young (Addgene plasmid # 197663 ; http://n2t.net/addgene:197663 ; RRID:Addgene_197663)
